>Addgene plasmid #146625 | pAc5.1B-lambdaN-HA-DmAtx2_1-298_J | depositor full sequence | sequence record 289071 | Full Sequence
CTTCAAGGAATTAATTCTATATTCTAAAAACACAAATGATACTTCTAAAAAAAATCATGAATGGCATCAA
CTCTGAATCAAATCTTTGCAGATGCACCTACTTCTCATTTCCACTGTCACATCATTTTTCCAGATCTCGC
TGCCTGTTATGTGGCCCACAAACCAAGACACGTTTTATGGCCATTAAAGCTGGCTGATCGTCGCCAAACA
CCAAATACATATCAATATGTACATTCGAGAAAGAAGCGATCAAAGAAGCGTCTTCGGGCGAGTAGGAGAA
TGCGGAGGAGAAGGAGAACGAGCTGATCTAGTATCTCTCCACAATCCAATGCCAACTGACCAACTGGCCA
TATTCGGAGCAATTTGAAGCCAATTTCCATCGCCTGGCGATCGCTCCATTCTTGGCTATATGTTTTTCAC
CGTTCCCGGGGCCATTTTCAAAGACTCGTCGGTAAGATAAGATTGTGTCACTCGCTGTCTCTCTTCATTT
GTCGAAGAATGCTGAGGAATTTCGCGATGACGTCGGCGAGTATTTTGAAGAATGAGAATAATTTGTATTT
ATACGAAAATCAGTTAGTGGAATTTTCTACAAAAACATGTTATCTATAGATAATTTTGTTGCAAAATATG
TTGACTATGACAAAGATTGTATGTATATACCTTTAATGTATTCTCATTTTCTTATGTATTTATAATGGCA
ATGATGATACTGATGATATTTTAAGATGATGCCAGACCACAGGCTGATTTCTGCGTCTTTTGCCGAACGC
AGTGCATGTGCGGTTGTTGTTTTTTGGAATAGTTTCAATTTTCGGACTGTCCGCTTTGATTTCAGTTTCT
TGGCTTATTCAAAAAGCAAAGTAAAGCCAAAAAAGCGAGATGGCAATACCAAATGCGGCAAAACGGTAGT
GGAAGGAAAGGGGTGCGGGGCAGCGGAAGGAAGGGTGGGGCGGGGCGTGGCGGGGTCTGTGGCTGGGCGC
GACGTCACCGACGTTGGAGCCACTCCTTTGACCATGTGTGCGTGTGTGTATTATTCGTGTCTCGCCACTC
GCCGGTTGTTTTTTTCTTTTTATCTCGCTCTCTCTAGCGCCATCTCGTACGCATGCTCAACGCACCGCAT
GTTGCCGTGTCCTTTATGCGTCATTTTGGCTCGAAATAGGCAATTATTTAAACAAAGATTAGTCAACGAA
AACGCTAAAATAAATAAGTCTACAATATGGTTACTTATTGCCATGTGTGTGCAGCCAACGATAGCAACAA
AAGCAACAACACAGTGGCTTTCCCTCTTTCACTTTTTGTTTGCAAGCGCGTGCGAGCAAGACGGCACGAC
CGGCAAACGCAATTACGCTGACAAAGAGCAGACGAAGTTTTGGCCGAAAAACATCAAGGCGCCTGATACG
AATGCATTTGCAATAACAATTGCGATATTTAATATTGTTTATGAAGCTGTTTGACTTCAAAACACACAAA
AAAAAAAATAAAACAAATTATTTGAAAGAGAATTAGGAATCGGACAGCTTATCGTTACGGGCTAACAGCA
CACCGAGACGAAATAGCTTACCTGACGTCACAGCCTCTGGAAGAACTGCCGCCAAGCAGAGAGAGAGAGA
AAAAGAGGGAGAGCAGCTTAGACCGCATGTGCTTGTGTGTGAGGCGTCTCTCTCTTCGTCTCCTGTTTGC
GCAAACGCATAGACTGCACTGAGAAAATCGATTACCTATTTTTTATGAATGAATATTTGCACTATTACTA
TTCAAAACTATTAAGATAGCAATCACATTCAATAGCCAAATACTATACCACCTGAGCGATGCAACGAAAT
GATCAATTTGAGCAAAAATGCTGCATATTTAGGACGGCATCATTATAGAAATGCTTCTTGCTGTGTACTT
TTCTCTCGTCTGGCAGCTGTTTCGCCGTTATTGTTAAAACCGGCTTAAGTTAGGTGTGTTTTCTACGACT
AGTGATGCCCCTACTAGAAGATGTGTGTTGCACAAATGTCCCTGAATAACCAATTTGAAGTGCAGATAGC
AGTAAACGTAAGCTAATATGAATATTATTTAACTGTAATGTTTTAATATCGCTGGACATTACTAATAAAC
CCACTATAAACACATGTACATATGTATGTTTTGGCATACAATGAGTAGTTGGGGAAAAAATGTGTAAAAG
CACCGTGACCATCACAGCATAAAGATAACCAGCTGAAGTATCGAATATGAGTAACCCCCAAATTGAATCA
CATGCCGCAACTGATAGGACCCATGGAAGTACACTCTTCATGGCGATATACAAGACACACACAAGCACGA
ACACCCAGTTGCGGAGGAAATTCTCCGTAAATGAAAACCCAATCGGCGAACAATTCATACCCATATATGG
TAAAAGTTTTGAACGCGACTTGAGAGCGGAGAGCATTGCGGCTGATAAGGTTTTAGCGCTAAGCGGGCTT
TATAAAACGGGCTGCGGGACCAGTTTTCATATCACTACCGTTTGAGTTCTTGTGCTGTGTGGATACTCCT
CCCGACACAAAGCCGCTCCATCAGCCAGCAGTCGTCTAATCCAGAGACCCCGGATCGGGGTACCAACATG
GACGCACAAACACGACGACGTGAGCGTCGCGCTGAGAAACAAGCTCAATGGAAAGCTGCAAACGGTGGAT
CTCCTCCACATATGGCTTACCCATACGATGTTCCAGATTACGCTCCTCCAAGCTTGATGAACAACAATAG
CAAGCGGAAAACCCGACCCACTGGCGGCGGTGCCAGCGGCGGCATCTCAAGATACAACTCCAACGATAAC
AGCCTAAGGCCCACTAACAACAAGGCTGGTGCAGGAGGCGGGAACGGAGGCGCAGCAGTGCGTCCGTCGG
CGCAGGGCGTCTACAACAACACGTTTTTCATGCACTCGGCCACGGCGCTGGTGGGCAGCGTTGTGGAGGT
GCGCCTGCGGTCGGGCAATATCTACGAGGGCGTATTCCGCACATTCTCGGGCAACTTTGACATCGCACTG
GAGCTACCGGCGTGCATTAAGTCCAAGAATCTGCCGGAGGAGGGCAAGGTGCCAAAACACATTATATTCC
CGGCCGACACTGTGGTGACCATCGTGGCCAAGGACTTTGACTCGCAATACGCCACCGCAGGCGCTTTTCA
GACGGATGGCGCCATTTCTGACAAGTGCAACGGTGCGCGTCCGGACGAGAAGGAATTGGAACCATGGGAT
TCTGGCGCTAATGGCGACATTGACATAGAATTGGATAGTGCCGCCAACGGCTGGGATCCCAACGAGATGT
TCCGCAAAAATGAGAACACGTTCGGTGTGACCTCCACATTTGATGATTCTCTAGCTTCGTACACGGTACC
GCTAGATAAGGGTGATTCCCTAGAATTCAAAGAGGCCGAAGCCAAGGCCGAAAAGCTGGCTGCCGAGATC
GAAAATAATCCGACGTGCCGGGACCGTCTGGACTTGGAAAATGGTGATGAGGAGGCGCTCTTCGCGGCCG
TGGAGCGTCCATCGACCGAGCAGGATCAACGCGGAGATCGTGGCGACCGCGAACGCAACGATCGAGATAG
GGAGCGCGAGGAGCGGGACAGGGACCGTGATCGTGATCGCCTCGAGTCTAGAGGGCCCGCGGTTCGAAGG
TAAGCCTATCCCTAACCCTCTCCTCGGTCTCGATTCTACGCGTACCGGTCATCATCACCATCACCATTGA
GTTTAAACCCGCTGATCAGCCTCGACTGTGCCTTCTAAGGCCTGAGCTCGCTGATCAGCCTCGATCGAGG
ATCCAGACATGATAAGATACATTGATGAGTTTGGACAAACCACAACTAGAATGCAGTGAAAAAAATGCTT
TATTTGTGAAATTTGTGATGCTATTGCTTTATTTGTAACCATTATAAGCTGCAATAAACAAGTTAACAAC
AACAATTGCATTCATTTTATGTTTCAGGTTCAGGGGGAGGTGTGGGAGGTTTTTTAAAGCAAGTAAAACC
TCTACAAATGTGGTATGGCTGATTATGATCAGTCGACCGATGCCCTTGAGAGCCTTCAACCCAGTCAGCT
CCTTCCGGTGGGCGCGGGGCATGACTATCGTCGCCGCACTTATGACTGTCTTCTTTATCATGCAACTCGT
AGGACAGGTGCCGGCAGCGCTCTGGGTCATTTTCGGCGAGGACCGCTTTCGCTGGAGCGCGACGATGATC
GGCCTGTCGCTTGCGGTATTCGGAATCTTGCACGCCCTCGCTCAAGCCTTCGTCACTGGTCCCGCCACCA
AACGTTTCGGCGAGAAGCAGGCCATTATCGCCGGCATGGCGGCCGACGCGCTGGGCTACGTCTTGCTGGC
GTTCGCGACGCGAGGCTGGATGGCCTTCCCCATTATGATTCTTCTCGCTTCCGGCGGCATCGGGATGCCC
GCGTTGCAGGCCATGCTGTCCAGGCAGGTAGATGACGACCATCAGGGACAGCTTCAAGGATCGCTCGCGG
CTCTTACCAGCCAGCAAAAGGCCAGGAACCGTAAAAAGGCCGCGTTGCTGGCGTTTTTCCATAGGCTCCG
CCCCCCTGACGAGCATCACAAAAATCGACGCTCAAGTCAGAGGTGGCGAAACCCGACAGGACTATAAAGA
TACCAGGCGTTTCCCCCTGGAAGCTCCCTCGTGCGCTCTCCTGTTCCGACCCTGCCGCTTACCGGATACC
TGTCCGCCTTTCTCCCTTCGGGAAGCGTGGCGCTTTCTCAATGCTCACGCTGTAGGTATCTCAGTTCGGT
GTAGGTCGTTCGCTCCAAGCTGGGCTGTGTGCACGAACCCCCCGTTCAGCCCGACCGCTGCGCCTTATCC
GGTAACTATCGTCTTGAGTCCAACCCGGTAAGACACGACTTATCGCCACTGGCAGCAGCCACTGGTAACA
GGATTAGCAGAGCGAGGTATGTAGGCGGTGCTACAGAGTTCTTGAAGTGGTGGCCTAACTACGGCTACAC
TAGAAGGACAGTATTTGGTATCTGCGCTCTGCTGAAGCCAGTTACCTTCGGAAAAAGAGTTGGTAGCTCT
TGATCCGGCAAACAAACCACCGCTGGTAGCGGTGGTTTTTTTGTTTGCAAGCAGCAGATTACGCGCAGAA
AAAAAGGATCTCAAGAAGATCCTTTGATCTTTTCTACGGGGTCTGACGCTCAGTGGAACGAAAACTCACG
TTAAGGGATTTTGGTCATGAGATTATCAAAAAGGATCTTCACCTAGATCCTTTTAAATTAAAAATGAAGT
TTTAAATCAATCTAAAGTATATATGAGTAAACTTGGTCTGACAGTTACCAATGCTTAATCAGTGAGGCAC
CTATCTCAGCGATCTGTCTATTTCGTTCATCCATAGTTGCCTGACTCCCCGTCGTGTAGATAACTACGAT
ACGGGAGGGCTTACCATCTGGCCCCAGTGCTGCAATGATACCGCGAGACCCACGCTCACCGGCTCCAGAT
TTATCAGCAATAAACCAGCCAGCCGGAAGGGCCGAGCGCAGAAGTGGTCCTGCAACTTTATCCGCCTCCA
TCCAGTCTATTAATTGTTGCCGGGAAGCTAGAGTAAGTAGTTCGCCAGTTAATAGTTTGCGCAACGTTGT
TGCCATTGCTGCAGGCATCGTGGTGTCACGCTCGTCGTTTGGTATGGCTTCATTCAGCTCCGGTTCCCAA
CGATCAAGGCGAGTTACATGATCCCCCATGTTGTGCAAAAAAGCGGTTAGCTCCTTCGGTCCTCCGATCG
TTGTCAGAAGTAAGTTGGCCGCAGTGTTATCACTCATGGTTATGGCAGCACTGCATAATTCTCTTACTGT
CATGCCATCCGTAAGATGCTTTTCTGTGACTGGTGAGTACTCAACCAAGTCATTCTGAGAATAGTGTATG
CGGCGACCGAGTTGCTCTTGCCCGGCGTCAACACGGGATAATACCGCGCCACATAGCAGAACTTTAAAAG
TGCTCATCATTGGAAAACGTTCTTCGGGGCGAAAACTCTCAAGGATCTTACCGCTGTTGAGATCCAGTTC
GATGTAACCCACTCGTGCACCCAACTGATCTTCAGCATCTTTTACTTTCACCAGCGTTTCTGGGTGAGCA
AAAACAGGAAGGCAAAATGCCGCAAAAAAGGGAATAAGGGCGACACGGAAATGTTGAATACTCATACTCT
TCCTTTTTCAATATTATTGAAGCATTTATCAGGGTTATTGTCTCATGAGCGGATACATATTTGAATGTAT
TTAGAAAAATAAACAAATAGGGGTTCCGCGCACATTTCCCCGAAAAGTGCCACCTGACGTCTAAGAAACC
ATTATTATCATGACATTAACCTATAAAAATAGGCGTATCACGAGGCCCTTTCGT
Features (pLannotate 1.2.2; 11 found; start..end, strand, type, name):
     56..2568    +  promoter       Ac5 promoter: Drosophila melanogaster actin 5C promoter
   2588..2653    +  CDS            N (fragment): REGN_LAMBD - Experimental evidence at protein level: Swiss-Prot protein existence level 1. Plays a role as a transcriptional antitermination factor that allows the virus to initiate its lytic phase. Activates expression of the delayed viral early genes by modifying host RNA polymerase (RNAP) into a form that is resistant to termination signals. This antitermination function requires the host NusA protein which serves to stabilize the interaction between antitermination protein N and host RNA polymerase. From Escherichia phage lambda (Bacteriophage lambda).
   2678..2704    +  CDS            3xHA (fragment): three tandem HA epitope tags
   2717..3565    +  CDS            Atx2 (fragment): ATX2_DROME - Experimental evidence at protein level: Swiss-Prot protein existence level 1. RNA binding protein that regulates various processes including circadian behaviors, actin filament formation, eye development and oocyte formation (PubMed:12524342, PubMed:28388438). Forms a complex with tyf and pAbp which functions in adult circadian pacemaker neurons to sustain circadian rhythms likely by switching between activator and repressor modes of post-transcriptional regulation via interaction with Lsm12a or me31B (PubMed:28388438). Forms an activator complex (Atx2-tyf activator complex) via a
   3639..3680    +  CDS            V5 tag: epitope tag from simian virus 5
   3780..3914    -  polyA_signal   SV40 poly(A) signal: SV40 polyadenylation signal
   3937..4021    -  CDS            large T antigen (fragment): large T antigen from SV40 (simian virus 40)
   4022..4492    +  CDS            TcR (fragment): tetracycline efflux protein; tet; confers resistance to tetracycline
   4536..5124    -  rep_origin     ori: high-copy-number ColE1/pMB1/pBR322/pUC origin of replication
   5295..6155    -  CDS            AmpR: β-lactamase; bla; confers resistance to ampicillin, carbenicillin, and related antibiotics
   6156..6260    -  promoter       AmpR promoter: bla
