[The description below was written by a language model from this plasmid's Addgene catalogue record and pLannotate feature annotations shown in this document.]
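Description:
pAc5.1B-lambdaN-HA-DmAtx2_1-298_J is a 6,354 nt insect-cell expression plasmid. The catalogue lists its backbone as unknown, but the name and feature layout point to a pAc5.1-type vector. It is propagated in E. coli through a ColE1/pUC-type origin and selected with ampicillin via the β-lactamase gene and its own promoter. The annotation describes the origin as high-copy, whereas the catalogue entry records the plasmid as low copy. A partial tetracycline-resistance fragment and a short SV40 large T antigen fragment are also annotated. These appear to be backbone remnants rather than functional elements.

Expression is driven by the Drosophila melanogaster actin 5C promoter, a strong constitutive promoter commonly used in cultured fly cells such as S2 cells. The open reading frame begins with a short fragment of the bacteriophage lambda N protein, followed by an HA epitope (a single-repeat-sized match to the 3xHA feature). Next comes the N-terminal portion of Drosophila Ataxin-2 (residues 1–298), which the depositor took from the variant B transcript. A vector-encoded V5 tag lies downstream, but the record does not show whether it is in frame with the insert or preceded by a stop codon. An SV40 polyadenylation signal follows the cassette.

The lambda N peptide binds BoxB RNA hairpins, so fusions of this kind are typically used in tethering assays. In these, the protein fragment is recruited to a BoxB-containing reporter mRNA to test its effect on translation or mRNA stability, and the HA tag allows detection. The record itself states the purpose only as insect expression of this Atx2 fragment.
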