Addgene plasmid #146625: pAc5.1B-lambdaN-HA-DmAtx2_1-298_J
Purpose: Insect Expression of DmAtx2_1-298
Depositing lab: Elisa Izaurralde. Depositing organization: Max Planck Institute for Developmental Biology.
Backbone
  Vector backbone: Unknown
  Vector type: Insect Expression
Growth in bacteria
  Bacterial resistance: Ampicillin, 100 μg/mL
  Growth temperature: 37°C
  Growth strain: DH5alpha
  Copy number: Low Copy
Gene/Insert
  Gene/Insert name: DmAtx2_1-298
  Species: D. melanogaster (fly)
  Entrez Gene: Atx2 (a.k.a. Dmel_CG5166, ATX2, Atx-2, Atxain-2, BEST:GH27029, CG5166, CG5166a, Datx2, Dmel\CG5166, GH27029, SCA2, Sca2, anon-EST:fe2E1, anon-WO0118547.351, anon-WO0140519.1, atx2, dAtx2, dSCA2, l(3)06490)
  Cloning method: Unknown
Terms and licenses: Academic/Nonprofit Terms; Industry Terms: Not Available to Industry
Depositor comments: ORF extracted from NCBI:NM_169657.2 Ataxin 2 variantB. Plasmids from this collection were made available to the research community and donated after the lab closed. Please note that the sequence provided by the depositing laboratory may be theoretical/predicted or based on Sanger sequencing results. There may be discrepancies between sequencing results obtained by Addgene and the depositor sequence. If an Addgene verified sequence is not available, please contact before placing your order to request that our lab fully sequence the plasmid.
How to cite: pAc5.1B-lambdaN-HA-DmAtx2_1-298_J was a gift from Elisa Izaurralde (Addgene plasmid # 146625 ; http://n2t.net/addgene:146625 ; RRID:Addgene_146625)
